>Addgene plasmid #61431 | LovTAP N538E | addgene partial sequence | sequence record 115595 | pBRrevBam 5'-GGTGATGTCGGCGATATAGG-3'
CCGGCCACGATGCGTCCGGCGTAGAGGATCGAGATCTCGATCCCGCGAAATTAATACGACTCACTATAGG
GGAATTGTGAGCGGATAACAATTCCCCTCTAGAAATAATTTTGTTTAACTTTAAGAAGGAGATATACATA
TGAAGCGACGATGGAAAAAGAATTTCATAGCCGTCTCAGCAGCCAACCGCTTTAAGAAAATCTCATCCTC
CGGGGCACTTCTGGTTCCGCGTGGATCCTTGGCTACTACACTTGAACGTATTGAGAAGAACTTTGTCATT
ACTGACCCAAGATTGCCAGATAATCCCATTATATTCGCGTCCGATAGTTTCTTGCAGTTGACAGAATATA
GCCGTGAAGAAATTTTGGGAAGAAACTGCAGGTTTCTACAAGGTCCTGAAACTGATCGCGCGACAGTGAG
AAAAATTAGAGATGCCATAGATAACCAAACAGAGGTCACTGTTCAGCTGATTAATTATACAAAGAGTGGT
AAAAAGTTCTGGAACCTCTTTCACTTGCAGCCTATGCGAGATCAGAAGGGAGATGTCCAGTACTTTATTG
GGGTTCAGTTGGATGGAACTGAGCATGTCCGAGATGCTGCCGAGAGAGAGGGAGTCATGCTGATTAAGAA
AACTGCAGAAGAGATTGATGAGGCGGCATTTGTCGACCTGCTTAAGAATGCCTACCAAAACGATCTCCAT
TTACCGTTGTTAAACCTGATGCTGACGCCAGATGAGCGCGAAGCGTTGGGGACTCGCGTGCGTATTGTCG
AAGAGCTGTTGCGCGGCGAAATGAGCCAGCGTGAGTTAAAAAATGAACTCGGCGC
