>Addgene plasmid #61431 | LovTAP N538E | addgene partial sequence | sequence record 115607 | T7term 5'-GCTAGTTATTGCTCAGCGG-3'
CGGGCTTTGTTAGCAGCCGGATCTAAGCTTAATCGCTTTTCAGCAACACCTCTTCCAGCCACTGGCGCAG
CTCGACGGGCGCGGCTTTCAGGCTGTTAGATCCACGCGTAATCGTCGCGATGCCTGCGCCGAGTTCATTT
TTTAACTCACGCTGGCTCATTTCGCCGCGCAACAGCTCTTCGACAATACGCACGCGAGTCCCCAACGCTT
CGCGCTCATCTGGCGTCAGCATCAGGTTTAACAACGGTAAATGGAGATCGTTTTGGTAGGCATTCTTAAG
CAGGTCGACAAATGCCGCCTCATCAATCTCTTCTGCAGTTTTCTTAATCAGCATGACTCCCTCTCTCTCG
GCAGCATCTCGGACATGCTCAGTTCCATCCAACTGAACCCCAATAAAGTACTGGACATCTCCCTTCTGAT
CTCGCATAGGCTGCAAGTGAAAGAGGTTCCAGAACTTTTTACCACTCTTTGTATAATTAATCAGCTGAAC
AGTGACCTCTGTTTGGTTATCTATGGCATCTCTAATTTTTCTCACTGTCGCGCGATCAGTTTCAGGACCT
TGTAGAAACCTGCAGTTTCTTCCCAAAATTTCTTCACGGCTATATTCTGTCAACTGCAAGAAACTATCGG
ACGCGAATATAATGGGATTATCTGGCAATCTTGGGTCAGTAATGACAAAGTTCTTCTCAATACGTTCAAG
TGTAGTAGCCAAGGATCCACGCGGAACCAGAAGTGCCCCGGAGGATGAGATTTTCTTAAAGCGGTTGGCT
GCTGAGACGGCTATGAAATTCTTTTTCCATCGTCGCTTCATATGTATATCTCCTTCTTAAAGTTAAACAA
AATTATTTCTAGAGGGGAATTGTTATCCGCTCACAATTCCCCTATAGTGAGTCGTATTAATTTCGCGGGA
TCGAGATCTCGATCCTCTACGCCGG
