[The description below was written by a language model from this plasmid's Addgene catalogue record.]
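Description:
LovTAP N538E is a bacterial expression plasmid built on the pCAL-N backbone and designed to produce an engineered light-responsive DNA-binding protein in E. coli. It is selected with ampicillin. The record gives the copy number as unknown and does not name the origin of replication. No feature table is provided, so the layout of the vector beyond the catalogue fields cannot be confirmed.

The insert, listed at 465 bp, encodes LovTAP carrying the N538E substitution. It is expressed as a fusion to a calmodulin-binding peptide (CBP) tag, which the record's purpose line calls "calmodulin binding protein". A CBP tag generally allows affinity purification on calmodulin resin. The record does not state where the tag sits, although the pCAL-N name suggests the N-terminus. Transcription is driven by a T7 promoter with a lac operator. Expression therefore depends on a host that supplies T7 RNA polymerase and is normally induced by relieving Lac repressor control. The use of a T7 terminator sequencing primer suggests that a T7 terminator lies downstream of the insert.

The record describes LovTAP as an optogenetic protein that represses the Trp promoter under blue light, and the associated work concerns rational improvement of LOV domain-based photoswitches. N538E is presumably one of these engineered variants, but the record does not describe its specific effect. The purpose text writes the mutation once as N358E, which appears to be a typographical inconsistency with the construct name. The plasmid is suited to producing and purifying the tagged photoswitch for studies of light-regulated DNA binding.
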