Addgene plasmid #61431: LovTAP N538E
Purpose: Expresses calmodulin binding protein-LovTAP N538E fusion protein in E. coli cells. LovTAP N358E is a optogenetic protein that can repress the Trp promoter in the presence of blue light.
Depositing lab: Tobin Sosnick. Depositing organization: University of Chicago. Publication: Rationally improving LOV domain-based photoswitches. Strickland D, Yao X, Gawlak G, Rosen MK, Gardner KH, Sosnick TR. Nat Methods. 2010 Aug;7(8):623-6. doi: 10.1038/nmeth.1473. Epub 2010 Jun 20. PubMed 20562867.
Backbone
  Vector backbone: pCAL-N
  Vector type: Bacterial Expression
Growth in bacteria
  Bacterial resistance: Ampicillin, 100 μg/mL
  Growth temperature: 37°C
  Growth strain: DH5alpha
  Copy number: Unknown
Gene/Insert
  Gene/Insert name: LovTAP N538E
  Insert size (bp): 465
  Promoter: T7 lac operator
  Tag / fusion protein: CBP
  Cloning method: Unknown
  Sequencing primers: 5′ T7 short; 3′ T7 terminator
Terms and licenses: Academic/Nonprofit Terms; Industry Terms: Not Available to Industry
How to cite: LovTAP N538E was a gift from Tobin Sosnick (Addgene plasmid # 61431 ; http://n2t.net/addgene:61431 ; RRID:Addgene_61431)
